Addgene plasmid #59353: GFP-FKBP-LCa
Purpose: Expresses human clathrin light chain A tagged with GFP & FKBP in mammalian cells.
Depositing lab: Stephen Royle. Depositing organization: University of Warwick. Publication: Specific removal of TACC3-ch-TOG-clathrin at metaphase deregulates kinetochore fiber tension. Cheeseman LP, Harry EF, McAinsh AD, Prior IA, Royle SJ. J Cell Sci. 2013 May 1;126(Pt 9):2102-13. doi: 10.1242/jcs.124834. Epub 2013 Mar 26. PubMed 23532825.
Backbone
  Vector backbone: pEGFP-C1
  Backbone size w/o insert (bp): 4676
  Total vector size (bp): 5781
  Modifications to backbone: Insertion of FKBP domain to tag gene of interest at N-terminus.
  Vector type: Mammalian Expression
  Selectable markers: Neomycin (select with G418)
Growth in bacteria
  Bacterial resistance: Kanamycin, 50 μg/mL
  Growth temperature: 37°C
  Growth strain: DH5alpha
  Copy number: Unknown
Gene/Insert
  Gene/Insert name: Clathrin Light Chain A (alt names: LCa; CLTA; non-neuronal isoform)
  Species: H. sapiens (human)
  Insert size (bp): 657
  GenBank ID: NM_001833.3
  Entrez Gene: CLTA (a.k.a. LCA)
  Tag / fusion protein: EGFP (N terminal on backbone); FKBP (N terminal on insert)
  Cloning method: Restriction Enzyme; 5′ cloning site - (unknown if destroyed); 3′ cloning site Acc65I (unknown if destroyed)
  Sequencing primers: 5′ pEGFP-C2_FP; 3′ pEGFP-C2_RP
Resource information
  A portion of this plasmid was derived from a plasmid made by: LCa: IMAGE 3944942
Terms and licenses: Academic/Nonprofit Terms; Industry Terms: Not Available to Industry
How to cite: GFP-FKBP-LCa was a gift from Stephen Royle (Addgene plasmid # 59353 ; http://n2t.net/addgene:59353 ; RRID:Addgene_59353)
