[The description below was written by a language model from this plasmid's Addgene catalogue record and pLannotate feature annotations shown in this document.]
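Description:
GFP-FKBP-LCa is a mammalian expression plasmid built on the pEGFP-C1 backbone, with a total size of 5,781 bp. It expresses human clathrin light chain A (CLTA, non-neuronal isoform) as a triple fusion. A CMV immediate-early enhancer and promoter drive a single open reading frame that reads EGFP, then the FKBP12 (FKBP1A) domain, then the roughly 650 bp light chain coding sequence. An SV40 polyadenylation signal terminates the transcript. The FKBP domain was inserted into the backbone so that it sits between the fluorescent protein and the N-terminus of the gene of interest. The automated annotation matches the clathrin segment to the mouse Clta protein, but the catalogue entry gives the insert as human, derived from an IMAGE cDNA clone. The mouse label most likely reflects close sequence conservation rather than a different origin.

The plasmid replicates in E. coli from a high-copy ColE1/pUC-type origin and also carries an f1 phage origin. A single Tn5 aminoglycoside phosphotransferase gene (NeoR/KanR) serves for selection in both hosts. A bacterial promoter upstream of it gives kanamycin resistance in bacteria, while the SV40 enhancer/early promoter and the HSV TK poly(A) signal give G418 resistance in mammalian cells. The short ble, large T antigen and bGH fragments in the feature table appear to be incidental partial matches within backbone sequence, not functional elements.

FKBP is a standard partner for rapamycin-induced heterodimerisation with an FRB-tagged protein, so this fusion allows clathrin to be visualised by GFP fluorescence and inducibly relocalised. The associated publication concerns specific removal of the TACC3–ch-TOG–clathrin complex at metaphase to examine kinetochore fibre tension, which is consistent with that use.
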