Features (pLannotate 1.2.2; 16 found; start..end, strand, type, name):
     61..364     +  enhancer       CMV enhancer: human cytomegalovirus immediate early enhancer
    365..568     +  promoter       CMV promoter: human cytomegalovirus (CMV) immediate early promoter
    613..1329    +  CDS            EGFP: EGFP is a basic (constitutively fluorescent) green fluorescent protein published in 1996, derived from Aequorea victoria. It is reported to be a rapidly-maturing weak dimer with moderate acid sensitivity.
   1375..1698    +  CDS            FKBP1A: FKB1A_HUMAN - Also known as FKBP1, FKBP12. Experimental evidence at protein level: Swiss-Prot protein existence level 1. Keeps in an inactive conformation TGFBR1, the TGF-beta type I serine/threonine kinase receptor, preventing TGF-beta receptor activation in absence of ligand. Recruits SMAD7 to ACVR1B which prevents the association of SMAD2 and SMAD3 with the activin receptor complex, thereby blocking the activin signal. May modulate the RYR1 calcium channel activity. PPIases accelerate the folding of proteins. It catalyzes the cis-trans isomerization of proline imidic peptide bonds in oligop
   1723..2376    +  CDS            Clta (fragment): CLCA_MOUSE - Experimental evidence at protein level: Swiss-Prot protein existence level 1. Clathrin is the major protein of the polyhedral coat of coated pits and vesicles. Acts as component of the TACC3/ch- TOG/clathrin complex proposed to contribute to stabilization of kinetochore fibers of the mitotic spindle by acting as inter- microtubule bridge (By similarity). From Mus musculus (Mouse).
   2409..2445    +  misc_feature   MCS (fragment): multiple cloning site
   2462..2546    +  CDS            large T antigen (fragment): large T antigen from SV40 (simian virus 40)
   2569..2690    +  polyA_signal   SV40 poly(A) signal: SV40 polyadenylation signal
   2724..3152    -  rep_origin     f1 ori (sequence partly withheld): f1 bacteriophage origin of replication; arrow indicates direction of (+) strand synthesis
   3179..3283    +  promoter       AmpR promoter: bla
   3285..3642    +  promoter       SV40 promoter: SV40 enhancer and early promoter
   3677..4471    +  CDS            NeoR/KanR: aminoglycoside phosphotransferase from Tn5; aph(3')-II (or nptII); confers resistance to neomycin, kanamycin, and G418 (Geneticin®)
   4492..4644    +  CDS            ble (fragment): BLE_KLEPN - Experimental evidence at protein level: Swiss-Prot protein existence level 1. Binding protein with a strong affinity to the bleomycin family of antibiotics. Binds to CL990; an antimitotic-antibiotic compound. From Klebsiella pneumoniae.
   4703..4750    +  polyA_signal   HSV TK poly(A) signal: herpes simplex virus thymidine kinase polyadenylation signal (Cole and Stacy, 1985)
   4841..4857    -  polyA_signal   bGH poly(A) signal (fragment): bovine growth hormone polyadenylation signal
   5079..5667    +  rep_origin     ori: high-copy-number ColE1/pMB1/pBR322/pUC origin of replication
>Addgene plasmid #59353 | GFP-FKBP-LCa | depositor full sequence | sequence record 92058 | GFP-FKBP-LCa sequence 5781 bps
TAGTTATTAATAGTAATCAATTACGGGGTCATTAGTTCATAGCCCATATATGGAGTTCCGCGTTACATAA
CTTACGGTAAATGGCCCGCCTGGCTGACCGCCCAACGACCCCCGCCCATTGACGTCAATAATGACGTATG
TTCCCATAGTAACGCCAATAGGGACTTTCCATTGACGTCAATGGGTGGAGTATTTACGGTAAACTGCCCA
CTTGGCAGTACATCAAGTGTATCATATGCCAAGTACGCCCCCTATTGACGTCAATGACGGTAAATGGCCC
GCCTGGCATTATGCCCAGTACATGACCTTATGGGACTTTCCTACTTGGCAGTACATCTACGTATTAGTCA
TCGCTATTACCATGGTGATGCGGTTTTGGCAGTACATCAATGGGCGTGGATAGCGGTTTGACTCACGGGG
ATTTCCAAGTCTCCACCCCATTGACGTCAATGGGAGTTTGTTTTGGCACCAAAATCAACGGGACTTTCCA
AAATGTCGTAACAACTCCGCCCCATTGACGCAAATGGGCGGTAGGCGTGTACGGTGGGAGGTCTATATAA
GCAGAGCTGGTTTAGTGAACCGTCAGATCCGCTAGCGCTACCGGTCGCCACCATGGTGAGCAAGGGCGAG
GAGCTGTTCACCGGGGTGGTGCCCATCCTGGTCGAGCTGGACGGCGACGTAAACGGCCACAAGTTCAGCG
TGTCCGGCGAGGGCGAGGGCGATGCCACCTACGGCAAGCTGACCCTGAAGTTCATCTGCACCACCGGCAA
GCTGCCCGTGCCCTGGCCCACCCTCGTGACCACCCTGACCTACGGCGTGCAGTGCTTCAGCCGCTACCCC
GACCACATGAAGCAGCACGACTTCTTCAAGTCCGCCATGCCCGAAGGCTACGTCCAGGAGCGCACCATCT
TCTTCAAGGACGACGGCAACTACAAGACCCGCGCCGAGGTGAAGTTCGAGGGCGACACCCTGGTGAACCG
CATCGAGCTGAAGGGCATCGACTTCAAGGAGGACGGCAACATCCTGGGGCACAAGCTGGAGTACAACTAC
AACAGCCACAACGTCTATATCATGGCCGACAAGCAGAAGAACGGCATCAAGGTGAACTTCAAGATCCGCC
ACAACATCGAGGACGGCAGCGTGCAGCTCGCCGACCACTACCAGCAGAACACCCCCATCGGCGACGGCCC
CGTGCTGCTGCCCGACAACCACTACCTGAGCACCCAGTCCGCCCTGAGCAAAGACCCCAACGAGAAGCGC
GATCACATGGTCCTGCTGGAGTTCGTGACCGCCGCCGGGATCACTCTCGGCATGGACGAGCTGTACCGAA
TCGATGTGAATGGGGGCCCTGAACCCGCCAAGAACCTGTACACCATGGGAGTGCAGGTGGAAACCATCTC
CCCAGGAGACGGGCGCACCTTCCCCAAGCGCGGCCAGACCTGCGTGGTGCACTACACCGGGATGCTTGAA
GATGGAAAGAAATTTGATTCCTCCCGGGACAGAAACAAGCCCTTTAAGTTTATGCTAGGCAAGCAGGAGG
TGATCCGAGGCTGGGAAGAAGGGGTTGCCCAGATGAGTGTGGGTCAGAGAGCCAAACTGACTATATCTCC
AGATTATGCCTATGGTGCCACTGGGCACCCAGGCATCATCCCACCACATGCCACTCTCGTCTTCGATGTG
GAGCTTCTAAAACTGGAACGGTACAAGTCCGGACTCAGATCTATGGCTGAGCTGGATCCGTTCGGCGCCC
CTGCCGGCGCCCCTGGCGGTCCCGCGCTGGGGAACGGAGTGGCCGGCGCCGGCGAAGAAGACCCGGCTGC
GGCCTTCTTGGCGCAGCAAGAGAGCGAGATTGCGGGCATCGAGAACGACGAGGCCTTCGCCATCCTGGAC
GGCGGCGCCCCCGGGCCCCAGCCGCACGGCGAGCCGCCGGGGGGTCCGGATGCTGTTGATGGAGTAATGA
ATGGTGAATACTACCAGGAAAGTAATGGTCCAACAGACAGTTATGCAGCTATTTCACAAGTGGATCGATT
GCAGTCAGAGCCTGAAAGTATCCGTAAATGGAGAGAAGAACAAATGGAACGCTTGGAAGCCCTTGATGCC
AATTCTCGGAAGCAAGAAGCAGAGTGGAAAGAAAAGGCAATAAAGGAGCTAGAAGAATGGTATGCAAGAC
AGGACGAGCAGCTACAGAAAACAAAAGCAAACAACAGGGCAGCAGAAGAAGCCTTTGTAAATGACATTGA
CGAGTCGTCCCCAGGCACTGAGTGGGAACGGGTGGCCCGGCTGTGTGACTTTAACCCCAAGTCTAGCAAG
CAGGCCAAAGATGTCTCCCGCATGCGCTCAGTCCTCATCTCCCTCAAGCAGGCCCCGCTGGTGCACTGAA
GAGCCACCCTGTGGAAACACTACATCTGGAATTCTGCAGTCGACGGTACCGCGGGCCCGGGATCCACCGG
ATCTAGATAACTGATCATAATCAGCCATACCACATTTGTAGAGGTTTTACTTGCTTTAAAAAACCTCCCA
CACCTCCCCCTGAACCTGAAACATAAAATGAATGCAATTGTTGTTGTTAACTTGTTTATTGCAGCTTATA
ATGGTTACAAATAAAGCAATAGCATCACAAATTTCACAAATAAAGCATTTTTTTCACTGCATTCTAGTTG
TGGTTTGTCCAAACTCATCAATGTATCTTAACGCGTAAATTGTAAGCGTTAATATTTTGTTAAAATTCGC
GTTAAATTTTTGTTAAATCAGCTCATTTTTTAACCAATAGGCCGAAATCGGCAAAATCCCTTATAAATCA
AAAGAATAGACCGAGATAGGGT
[37 nt withheld, positions 2823-2859]
AAAGAACGTGGACTCCAACGTCAAAGG
[49 nt withheld, positions 2887-2935]
T
[91 nt withheld, positions 2937-3027]
G
[124 nt withheld, positions 3029-3152]
CAGGTGGCACTTTTCGGGGAAATGTGCGCGGAACCCCTATTTGTTTATTTTTCTAAATACATTCAAATAT
GTATCCGCTCATGAGACAATAACCCTGATAAATGCTTCAATAATATTGAAAAAGGAAGAGTCCTGAGGCG
GAAAGAACCAGCTGTGGAATGTGTGTCAGTTAGGGTGTGGAAAGTCCCCAGGCTCCCCAGCAGGCAGAAG
TATGCAAAGCATGCATCTCAATTAGTCAGCAACCAGGTGTGGAAAGTCCCCAGGCTCCCCAGCAGGCAGA
AGTATGCAAAGCATGCATCTCAATTAGTCAGCAACCATAGTCCCGCCCCTAACTCCGCCCATCCCGCCCC
TAACTCCGCCCAGTTCCGCCCATTCTCCGCCCCATGGCTGACTAATTTTTTTTATTTATGCAGAGGCCGA
GGCCGCCTCGGCCTCTGAGCTATTCCAGAAGTAGTGAGGAGGCTTTTTTGGAGGCCTAGGCTTTTGCAAA
GATCGATCAAGAGACAGGATGAGGATCGTTTCGCATGATTGAACAAGATGGATTGCACGCAGGTTCTCCG
GCCGCTTGGGTGGAGAGGCTATTCGGCTATGACTGGGCACAACAGACAATCGGCTGCTCTGATGCCGCCG
TGTTCCGGCTGTCAGCGCAGGGGCGCCCGGTTCTTTTTGTCAAGACCGACCTGTCCGGTGCCCTGAATGA
ACTGCAAGACGAGGCAGCGCGGCTATCGTGGCTGGCCACGACGGGCGTTCCTTGCGCAGCTGTGCTCGAC
GTTGTCACTGAAGCGGGAAGGGACTGGCTGCTATTGGGCGAAGTGCCGGGGCAGGATCTCCTGTCATCTC
ACCTTGCTCCTGCCGAGAAAGTATCCATCATGGCTGATGCAATGCGGCGGCTGCATACGCTTGATCCGGC
TACCTGCCCATTCGACCACCAAGCGAAACATCGCATCGAGCGAGCACGTACTCGGATGGAAGCCGGTCTT
GTCGATCAGGATGATCTGGACGAAGAGCATCAGGGGCTCGCGCCAGCCGAACTGTTCGCCAGGCTCAAGG
CGAGCATGCCCGACGGCGAGGATCTCGTCGTGACCCATGGCGATGCCTGCTTGCCGAATATCATGGTGGA
AAATGGCCGCTTTTCTGGATTCATCGACTGTGGCCGGCTGGGTGTGGCGGACCGCTATCAGGACATAGCG
TTGGCTACCCGTGATATTGCTGAAGAGCTTGGCGGCGAATGGGCTGACCGCTTCCTCGTGCTTTACGGTA
TCGCCGCTCCCGATTCGCAGCGCATCGCCTTCTATCGCCTTCTTGACGAGTTCTTCTGAGCGGGACTCTG
GGGTTCGAAATGACCGACCAAGCGACGCCCAACCTGCCATCACGAGATTTCGATTCCACCGCCGCCTTCT
ATGAAAGGTTGGGCTTCGGAATCGTTTTCCGGGACGCCGGCTGGATGATCCTCCAGCGCGGGGATCTCAT
GCTGGAGTTCTTCGCCCACCCTAGGGGGAGGCTAACTGAAACACGGAAGGAGACAATACCGGAAGGAACC
CGCGCTATGACGGCAATAAAAAGACAGAATAAAACGCACGGTGTTGGGTCGTTTGTTCATAAACGCGGGG
TTCGGTCCCAGGGCTGGCACTCTGTCGATACCCCACCGAGACCCCATTGGGGCCAATACGCCCGCGTTTC
TTCCTTTTCCCCACCCCACCCCCCAAGTTCGGGTGAAGGCCCAGGGCTCGCAGCCAACGTCGGGGCGGCA
GGCCCTGCCATAGCCTCAGGTTACTCATATATACTTTAGATTGATTTAAAACTTCATTTTTAATTTAAAA
GGATCTAGGTGAAGATCCTTTTTGATAATCTCATGACCAAAATCCCTTAACGTGAGTTTTCGTTCCACTG
AGCGTCAGACCCCGTAGAAAAGATCAAAGGATCTTCTTGAGATCCTTTTTTTCTGCGCGTAATCTGCTGC
TTGCAAACAAAAAAACCACCGCTACCAGCGGTGGTTTGTTTGCCGGATCAAGAGCTACCAACTCTTTTTC
CGAAGGTAACTGGCTTCAGCAGAGCGCAGATACCAAATACTGTCCTTCTAGTGTAGCCGTAGTTAGGCCA
CCACTTCAAGAACTCTGTAGCACCGCCTACATACCTCGCTCTGCTAATCCTGTTACCAGTGGCTGCTGCC
AGTGGCGATAAGTCGTGTCTTACCGGGTTGGACTCAAGACGATAGTTACCGGATAAGGCGCAGCGGTCGG
GCTGAACGGGGGGTTCGTGCACACAGCCCAGCTTGGAGCGAACGACCTACACCGAACTGAGATACCTACA
GCGTGAGCTATGAGAAAGCGCCACGCTTCCCGAAGGGAGAAAGGCGGACAGGTATCCGGTAAGCGGCAGG
GTCGGAACAGGAGAGCGCACGAGGGAGCTTCCAGGGGGAAACGCCTGGTATCTTTATAGTCCTGTCGGGT
TTCGCCACCTCTGACTTGAGCGTCGATTTTTGTGATGCTCGTCAGGGGGGCGGAGCCTATGGAAAAACGC
CAGCAACGCGGCCTTTTTACGGTTCCTGGCCTTTTGCTGGCCTTTTGCTCACATGTTCTTTCCTGCGTTA
TCCCCTGATTCTGTGGATAACCGTATTACCGCCATGCAT
