>Addgene plasmid #59353 | GFP-FKBP-LCa | addgene partial sequence | sequence record 97434 | SV40pA-R 5'-GAAATTTGTGATGCTATTGC-3'
AGTTAACAACAACAATTGCATTCATTTTATGTTTCAGGTTCAGGGGGAGGTGTGGGAGGTTTTTTAAAGC
AAGTAAAACCTCTACAAATGTGGTATGGCTGATTATGATCAGTTATCTAGATCCGGTGGATCCCGGGCCC
GCGGTACCGTCGACTGCAGAATTCCAGATGTAGTGTTTCCACAGGGTGGCTCTTCAGTGCACCAGCGGGG
CCTGCTTGAGGGAGATGAGGACTGAGCGCATGCGGGAGACATCTTTGGCCTGCTTGCTAGACTTGGGGTT
AAAGTCACACAGCCGGGCCACCCGTTCCCACTCAGTGCCTGGGGACGACTCGTCAATGTCATTTACAAAG
GCTTCTTCTGCTGCCCTGTTGTTTGCTTTTGTTTTCTGTAGCTGCTCGTCCTGTCTTGCATACCATTCTT
CTAGCTCCTTTATTGCCTTTTCTTTCCACTCTGCTTCTTGCTTCCGAGAATTGGCATCAAGGGCTTCCAA
GCGTTCCATTTGTTCTTCTCTCCATTTACGGATACTTTCAGGCTCTGACTGCAATCGATCCACTTGTGAA
ATAGCTGCATAACTGTCTGTTGGACCATTACTTTCCTGGTAGTATTCACCATTCATTACTCCATCAACAG
CATCCGGACCCCCCGGCGGCTCGCCGTGCGGCTGGGGCCCGGGGGCGCCGCCGTCCAGGATGGCGAAGGC
CTCGTCGTTCTCGATGCCCGCAATCTCGCTCTCTTGCTGCGCCAAGAAGGCCGCAGCCGGGTCTTCTTCG
CCGGCGCCGGCCACTCCGTTCCC
