>Addgene plasmid #59353 | GFP-FKBP-LCa | addgene partial sequence | sequence record 110897 | EGFP-C 5'-CATGGTCCTGCTGGAGTTCGTG-3'
CTGTACCGAATCGATGTGAATGGGGGCCCTGAACCCGCCAAGAACCTGTACACCATGGGAGTGCAGGTGG
AAACCATCTCCCCAGGAGACGGGCGCACCTTCCCCAAGCGCGGCCAGACCTGCGTGGTGCACTACACCGG
GATGCTTGAAGATGGAAAGAAATTTGATTCCTCCCGGGACAGAAACAAGCCCTTTAAGTTTATGCTAGGC
AAGCAGGAGGTGATCCGAGGCTGGGAAGAAGGGGTTGCCCAGATGAGTGTGGGTCAGAGAGCCAAACTGA
CTATATCTCCAGATTATGCCTATGGTGCCACTGGGCACCCAGGCATCATCCCACCACATGCCACTCTCGT
CTTCGATGTGGAGCTTCTAAAACTGGAACGGTACAAGTCCGGACTCAGATCTATGGCTGAGCTGGATCCG
TTCGGCGCCCCTGCCGGCGCCCCTGGCGGTCCCGCGCTGGGGAACGGAGTGGCCGGCGCCGGCGAAGAAG
ACCCGGCTGCGGCCTTCTTGGCGCAGCAAGAGAGCGAGATTGCGGGCATCGAGAACGACGAGGCCTTCGC
CATCCTGGACGGCGGCGCCCCCGGGCCCCAGCCGCACGGCGAGCCGCCGGGGGGTCCGGATGCTGTTGAT
GGAGTAATGAATGGTGAATACTACCAGGAAAGTAATGGTCCAACAGACAGTTATGCAGCTATTTCACAAG
TGGATCGATTGCAGTCAGAGCCTGAAAGTATCCGTAAATGGAGAGAAGAACAAATGGAACGCTTGGAAGC
CCTTGATGCCAATTCTCGGAAGCAAGAAGCAGAGTGGAA
